>Addgene plasmid #63876 | pSG 12DP | addgene partial sequence | sequence record 109641 | pACYC-F 5'-tgaagtcagccccatacgat-3'
ATCATCGATAAGCTAGCTTTAATGCGGTAGTTTATCACAGTTAAATTGCTAACGCAGTCAGGCACCGTGT
ATGAAATCTAACAATGCGCTCATCGTCATCCTCGGCACCGTCACCCTGGATGCTGTAGGCATAGGCTTGG
TTATGCCGGTACTGCCGGGCCTCTTGCGGGATATCGTCCATTCCGACAGCATCGCCAGTCACTATGGCGT
GCTGCTAGCGCTATATGCGTTGATGCAATTTCTATGCGCACCCGTTCTCGGAGCACTGTCCGACCGCTTT
GGCCGCCGCCCAGTCCTGCTCGCTTCGCTACTTGGAGCCACTATCGACTACGCGATCATGGCGACCACAC
CCGTCCTGTGGATCCTCTACGCCGGACGCATCGTGGCCGGCATCACCGGCGCCACAGGTGCGGTTGCTGG
CGCCTATATCGCCGACATCACCGATGGGGAAGATCGGGCTCGCCACTTCGGGCTCATGAGCGCTTGTTTC
GGCGTGGGTATGGTGGCAGGCCCCGTGGCCGGGGGACTGTTGGGCGCCATCTCCTTGCATGCACCATTCC
TTGCGGCGGCGGTGCTCAACGGCCTCAACCTACTACTGGGCTGCTTCCTAATGCAGGAGTCGCATAAGGG
AGAGCGTCGACCGATGCCCTTGAGAGCCTTCAACCCAGTCAGCTCCTTCCGGTGGGCGCGGGGCATGACT
ATCGTCGCCGCACTTATGACTGTCTTCTTTATCATGCAACTCGTAGGACAGGTGCCGGCAGCGCTCTGGG
TCATTT
