>Addgene plasmid #63876 | pSG 12DP | addgene partial sequence | sequence record 110714 | LacZ-R 5'-GACAGTATCGGCCTCAGGAA-3'
ATTCGCCATTCAGGCTGCGCAACTGTTGGGAAGGGCGATCGGTGCGGGCCTCTTTCGCTATTACGCCAGC
TGGCGAAAGGGGGATGTGCTGCAAGGCGATTAAGTTGGGTAACGCCAGGGTTTTCCCAGTCACGACGTTG
TAAAACGACGGCCAGTGAATTCCCGGGGATCCTTATCCCAAGCTTAGCGTAATCATGGTGAATTCTGTTT
CCTGTGTGAAATTGTTATCCGCTCACAATTGTCGACATTATACGAGCCGATGATTAATTGTCAACACGGC
CGACGCGCTGGGCTACGTCTTGCTGGCGTTCGCGACGCGAGGCTGGATGGCCTTCCCCATTATGATTCTT
CTCGCTTCCGGCGGCATCGGGATGCCCGCGTTGCAGGCCATGCTGTCCAGGCAGGTAGATGACGACCATC
AGGG
