[The description below was written by a language model from this plasmid's Addgene catalogue record.]
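Description:
pSG 12DP is a low-copy bacterial expression plasmid built on the pACYC184 backbone (about 4.5 kb without insert) and selected with tetracycline. pACYC184 vectors replicate from the p15A origin, which makes them compatible with ColE1-type plasmids. This is useful when a second plasmid, for example one carrying mutant ribosomal RNA genes, has to be maintained in the same cell. No feature table accompanies the record, so the exact arrangement of backbone elements is not documented here. The insert was placed between NaeI and ScaI sites, both of which were destroyed during cloning, and the plasmid is noted as being derived in part from pSG25.

The payload is an approximately 3.2 kb Escherichia coli lacZ gene expressed from the PtacI promoter, a strong hybrid trp/lac promoter. The coding sequence carries a -1 frameshift mutation near its 5' end, so normal in-frame translation cannot yield active β-galactosidase. Functional enzyme is produced only when a ribosome shifts reading frame in a way that compensates for the mutation and restores the lacZ frame. The β-galactosidase activity from this construct therefore gives a quantitative readout of frameshifting frequency, typically judged against a wild-type lacZ control. The stated purpose is measuring translational accuracy, and the associated work concerned the effect of 23S rRNA mutations on translational fidelity. This fits its use as one member of a set of lacZ reporters for testing how ribosomal mutations or other perturbations alter reading-frame maintenance in E. coli.
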