Addgene plasmid #63876: pSG 12DP
Purpose: Measurements of translational accuracy
Depositing lab: Albert Dahlberg. Depositing organization: Brown University. Publication: Mutations at U2555, a tRNA-protected base in 23S rRNA, affect translational fidelity. O'Connor M, Dahlberg AE. Proc Natl Acad Sci U S A. 1993 Oct 1;90(19):9214-8. PubMed 8415679.
Backbone
  Vector backbone: pACYC184
  Backbone size w/o insert (bp): 4500
  Vector type: Bacterial Expression
Growth in bacteria
  Bacterial resistance: Tetracycline, 10 μg/mL
  Growth temperature: 37°C
  Growth strain: DH5alpha
  Copy number: Low Copy
Gene/Insert
  Gene/Insert name: lacZ
  Species: Escherichia coli
  Insert size (bp): 3200
  Mutation: -1 frameshift near 5' end
  GenBank ID: NC_000913.3
  Entrez Gene: lacZ (a.k.a. b0344, ECK0341)
  Promoter: PtacI
  Cloning method: Restriction Enzyme; 5′ cloning site NaeI (destroyed during cloning); 3′ cloning site ScaI (destroyed during cloning)
  Sequencing primers: 5′ M13pUC-Rev
Resource information
  A portion of this plasmid was derived from a plasmid made by: Derived from pSG25
Terms and licenses: Academic/Nonprofit Terms; Industry Terms: Not Available to Industry
Depositor comments: This plasmid carries a -1 frameshift mutation near the 5' end of lacZ.
How to cite: pSG 12DP was a gift from Albert Dahlberg (Addgene plasmid # 63876 ; http://n2t.net/addgene:63876 ; RRID:Addgene_63876)
